Addgene plasmid #211213: pBiT3.1-N_KIF21A:1337-1653
Purpose: Mammalian expression of human KIF21A fragment L1337 to A1653. N-terminal HiBiT tag.
Depositing lab: Cheryl Arrowsmith. Depositing organization: University of Toronto. Publication: A Target Class Ligandability Evaluation of WD40 Repeat-Containing Proteins. Ackloo S, Li F, Szewczyk M, Seitova A, Loppnau P, Zeng H, Xu J, Ahmad S, Arnautova YA, Baghaie AJ, Beldar S, Bolotokova A, Centrella PA, Chau I, Clark MA, Cuozzo JW, Dehghani-Tafti S, Disch JS, Dong A, Dumas A, Feng JA, Ghiabi P, Gibson E, Gilmer J, Goldman B, Green SR, Guie MA, Guilinger JP, Harms N, Herasymenko O, Houliston S, Hutchinson A, Kearnes S, Keefe AD, Kimani SW, Kramer T, Kutera M, Kwak HA, Lento C, Li Y, Liu J, Loup J, Machado RAC, Mulhern CJ, Perveen S, Righetto GL, Riley P, Shrestha S, Sigel EA, Silva M, Sintchak MD, Slakman BL, Taylor RD, Thompson J, Torng W, Underkoffler C, von Rechenberg M, Walsh RT, Watson I, Wilson DJ, Wolf E, Yadav M, Yazdi AK, Zhang J, Zhang Y, Santhakumar V, Edwards AM, Barsyte-Lovejoy D, Schapira M, Brown PJ, Halabelian L, Arrowsmith CH. J Med Chem. 2025 Jan 23;68(2):1092-1112. doi: 10.1021/acs.jmedchem.4c02010. Epub 2024 Nov 4. PubMed 39495097.
Backbone
  Vector backbone: pBiT3.1-N
  Backbone manufacturer: Promega
  Vector type: Mammalian Expression
  Selectable markers: Neomycin (select with G418)
Growth in bacteria
  Bacterial resistance: Kanamycin, 50 μg/mL
  Growth temperature: 37°C
  Growth strain: DH5alpha
  Copy number: High Copy
Gene/Insert
  Gene/Insert name: KIF21A:L1337-A1653
  Species: H. sapiens (human)
  Insert size (bp): 951
  Mutation: wild type
  Entrez Gene: KIF21A (a.k.a. CFEOM1, FEOM1, FEOM3A)
  Promoter: CMV
  Tag / fusion protein: MVSGWRLFKKISGSSGGSSG (N terminal on insert)
  Cloning method: Ligation Independent Cloning
  Sequencing primers: 5′ T7; 3′ TTGCTCAGCGGTGGCAGCAG
Resource information
  A portion of this plasmid was derived from a plasmid made by: Mammalian Gene Collection (BC047572)
Terms and licenses: Academic/Nonprofit Terms; Industry Terms: Not Available to Industry
Depositor comments: 5' Cloning Site: Xho1 (not destroyed), 3' Cloning Site: Xba1 (not destroyed).
How to cite: pBiT3.1-N_KIF21A:1337-1653 was a gift from Cheryl Arrowsmith (Addgene plasmid # 211213 ; http://n2t.net/addgene:211213 ; RRID:Addgene_211213)
