[The description below was written by a language model from this plasmid's Addgene catalogue record and pLannotate feature annotations shown in this document.]
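Description:
pBiT3.1-N_KIF21A:1337-1653 is a mammalian expression plasmid built on the Promega pBiT3.1-N backbone, about 5.2 kb in size, that produces a fragment of human KIF21A (residues L1337 to A1653, wild type, 951 bp) carrying an N-terminal HiBiT tag joined through a short Gly/Ser linker. HiBiT is the small peptide component of the split NanoLuc system; it generates luminescence when complemented by the larger LgBiT partner, so the tagged protein can be quantified or tracked in cells or lysates. The insert, derived from a Mammalian Gene Collection clone, was introduced by ligation-independent cloning between XhoI and XbaI sites that remain intact.

Expression is driven by the CMV immediate early enhancer and promoter, followed by a chimeric β-globin/immunoglobulin intron that improves transcript processing, and terminated by an SV40 polyadenylation signal. A T7 promoter sits just upstream of the coding region and serves as a sequencing primer site. The plasmid replicates in E. coli at high copy from a ColE1/pUC-type origin and is selected with kanamycin through the neo (nptII) gene under the bacterial EM7 promoter, with a loxP site annotated just upstream.

The catalogue entry lists neomycin/G418 as the mammalian selectable marker. However, the feature table shows only a bacterial promoter directly ahead of neo, while a separate cassette with an SV40 early promoter, blasticidin S deaminase and a synthetic poly(A) signal is also present, so blasticidin selection may be the functional mammalian option.

The associated publication concerns ligandability of WD40 repeat proteins, which suggests use of this fragment in cellular target-engagement or detection assays, though the record does not specify the assay.
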