Features (pLannotate 1.2.2; 18 found; start..end, strand, type, name):
     24..105     -  polyA_signal   SV40 poly(A) signal: SV40 polyadenylation signal
    128..211     -  CDS            large T antigen (fragment): large T antigen from SV40 (simian virus 40)
    276..641     +  enhancer       CMV enhancer: human cytomegalovirus immediate early enhancer
    643..842     +  promoter       CMV promoter: human cytomegalovirus (CMV) immediate early promoter
    981..1113    +  intron         chimeric intron: chimera between introns from human β-globin and immunoglobulin heavy chain genes
   1157..1175    +  promoter       T7 promoter: promoter for bacteriophage T7 RNA polymerase
   1250..2200    +  CDS            KIF21A (fragment): KI21A_HUMAN - Also known as KIAA1708, KIF2. Experimental evidence at protein level: Swiss-Prot protein existence level 1. Microtubule-binding motor protein probably involved in neuronal axonal transport. In vitro, has a plus-end directed motor activity. From Homo sapiens (Human).
   2231..2249    +  misc_feature   MCS (fragment): pUC18/19 multiple cloning site
   2298..2419    -  polyA_signal   SV40 poly(A) signal: SV40 polyadenylation signal
   2442..2510    -  CDS            large T antigen (fragment): large T antigen from SV40 (simian virus 40)
   2534..2567    +  protein_bind   loxP: Cre-mediated recombination occurs in the 8-bp core sequence (GCATACAT). Cre recombinase
   2577..2624    +  promoter       EM7 promoter: synthetic bacterial promoter&nbsp
   2656..3447    +  CDS            neo: KKA2_KLEPN - Also known as kan, nptII. Experimental evidence at protein level: Swiss-Prot protein existence level 1. Resistance to kanamycin, neomycin, paromomycin, ribostamycin, butirosin and gentamicin B. From Klebsiella pneumoniae.
   3608..4196    -  rep_origin     ori: high-copy-number ColE1/pMB1/pBR322/pUC origin of replication
   4322..4370    -  polyA_signal   poly(A) signal: synthetic polyadenylation signal
   4394..4792    -  CDS            BSD: blasticidin S deaminase; Aspergillus terreus BSD; confers resistance to blasticidin
   4831..5041    -  promoter       SV40 promoter: SV40 early promoter
   5068..5139    -  promoter       SV40 promoter (fragment): SV40 enhancer and early promoter
>Addgene plasmid #211213 | pBiT3.1-N_KIF21A:1337-1653 | addgene full sequence | sequence record 425791 | Addgene NGS Result
AAGACGCGTTAATTAAGACGTCGGCAGTGAAAAAAATGCTTTATTTGTGAAATTTGTGATGCTATTGCTT
TATTTGTAACCATTATAAGCTGCAATAAACAAGTTAACAACAACAATTGCATTCATTTTATGTTTCAGGT
TCAGGGGGAGGTGTGGGAGGTTTTTTAAAGCAAGTAAAACCTCTACAAATGTGGTATGGCTGATTATGAT
CCGCGGCCGCAATACGTCGACGTTATCAGCTGACTTCGTACGAGAGCCTAGGATTATGGCGCGCCACTAG
TTATTAATAGTAATCAATTACGGGGTCATTAGTTCATAGCCCATATATGGAGTTCCGCGTTACATAACTT
ACGGTAAATGGCCCGCCTGGCTGACCGCCCAACGACCCCCGCCCATTGACGTCAATAATGACGTATGTTC
CCATAGTAACGCCAATAGGGACTTTCCATTGACGTCAATGGGTGGAGTATTTACGGTAAACTGCCCACTT
GGCAGTACATCAAGTGTATCATATGCCAAGTCCGCCCCCTATTGACGTCAATGACGGTAAATGGCCCGCC
TGGCATTATGCCCAGTACATGACCTTACGGGACTTTCCTACTTGGCAGTACATCTACGTATTAGTCATCG
CTATTACCATGGTGATGCGGTTTTGGCAGTACACCAATGGGCGTGGATAGCGGTTTGACTCACGGGGATT
TCCAAGTCTCCACCCCATTGACGTCAATGGGAGTTTGTTTTGGCACCAAAATCAACGGGACTTTCCAAAA
TGTCGTAATAACCCCGCCCCGTTGACGCAAATGGGCGGTAGGCGTGTACGGTGGGAGGTCTATATAAGCA
GAGCTGGTTTAGTGAACCGTCAGATCACTAGAATCTTTATTGCGGTAGTTTATCACAGTTAAATTGCTAA
CGCAGTCAGTGCTTCTGACACAACAGTCTCGAACTTAAGCTGCAGAAGTTGGTCGTGAGGCACTGGGCAG
GTAAGTATCAAGGTTACAAGACAGGTTTAAGGAGACCAATAGAAACTGGGCTTGTCGAGACAGAGAAGAC
TCTTGCGTTTCTGATAGGCACCTATTGGTCTTACTGACATCCACTTTGCCTTTCTCTCCACAGGTGTCCA
CTCCCAGTTCAATTACAGCTCTTAAGGCTAGAGTATTAATACGACTCACTATAGGGGTTAGCGATCGCCA
TGGTGAGCGGCTGGCGGCTGTTCAAGAAGATTAGCGGGAGCTCCGGTGGCTCGAGCGGTCTTCAGTGTAT
TCACATAGCTGAAGGGCATACAAAAGCTGTGCTCTGTGTGGATTCTACTGATGATCTCCTCTTCACTGGA
TCAAAAGATCGTACTTGTAAAGTATGGAATCTGGTGACTGGGCAGGAAATAATGTCACTGGGGGGTCATC
CCAACAATGTCGTGTCTGTAAAATACTGTAATTATACCAGTTTGGTCTTCACTGTATCAACATCTTATAT
TAAGGTGTGGGATATCAGAGATTCAGCAAAGTGCATTCGAACACTAACGTCTTCAGGTCAAGTTACTCTT
GGAGATGCTTGTTCTGCAAGTACCAGTCGAACAGTAGCTATTCCTTCTGGAGAGAACCAGATCAATCAAA
TTGCCCTAAACCCAACTGGCACCTTCCTCTATGCTGCTTCTGGAAATGCTGTCAGGATGTGGGATCTTAA
AAGGTTTCAGTCTACAGGAAAGTTAACAGGACACCTAGGCCCTGTTATGTGCCTTACTGTGGATCAGATT
TCCAGTGGACAAGATCTAATCATCACTGGCTCCAAGGATCATTACATCAAAATGTTTGATGTTACAGAAG
GAGCTCTTGGGACTGTGAGTCCCACCCACAATTTTGAACCCCCTCATTATGATGGCATAGAAGCACTAAC
CATTCAAGGGGATAACCTATTTAGTGGGTCTAGAGATAATGGAATCAAGAAATGGGACTTAACTCAAAAA
GACCTTCTTCAGCAAGTTCCAAATGCACATAAGGATTGGGTCTGTGCCCTGGGAGTGGTGCCAGACCACC
CAGTTTTGCTCAGTGGCTGCAGAGGGGGCATTTTGAAAGTCTGGAACATGGATACTTTTATGCCAGTGGG
AGAGATGAAGGGTCATGATAGTCCTATCAATGCTATATGTGTTAATTCCACCCACATTTTTACTGCAGCT
GATGATCGAACTGTGAGAATTTGGAAGGCTTAATCTAGAGGTCAAGCTTCGGGGGTTTAAACCTGCAGGC
ATGCAAGCTGATTTGGCTGCTGCCACCGCTGAGCAAGGCCGCTTCGAGCAGACATGATAAGATACATTGA
TGAGTTTGGACAAACCACAACTAGAATGCAGTGAAAAAAATGCTTTATTTGTGAAATTTGTGATGCTATT
GCTTTATTTGTAACCATTATAAGCTGCAATAAACAAGTTAACAACAACAATTGCATTCATTTTATGTTTC
AGGTTCAGGGGGAGATGTGGGAGGTTTTTTTAAGCAAGTAAAACCTCTACAAATGTGGTAAAATCTTAAT
TAAGACTTCTAATATAACTTCGTATAGCATACATTATACGAAGTTATGGTTCCACTGTTGACAATTAATC
ATCGGCATAGTATATCGGCATAGTATAATACGACAAGGTGAGGAACTAAACCCAGGAGGCAGATCATGAT
TGAACAAGATGGATTGCACGCAGGTTCTCCGGCCGCTTGGGTGGAGAGGCTATTCGGCTATGACTGGGCA
CAACAGACAATCGGCTGCTCTGATGCCGCCGTGTTCCGGCTGTCAGCGCAGGGGCGCCCGGTTCTTTTTG
TCAAGACCGACCTGTCCGGTGCCCTGAATGAACTGCAGGACGAGGCAGCGCGGCTATCGTGGCTGGCCAC
GACGGGCGTTCCTTGCGCAGCTGTGCTCGACGTTGTCACTGAAGCGGGAAGGGACTGGCTGCTATTGGGC
GAAGTGCCGGGGCAGGATCTCCTGTCATCTCACCTTGCTCCTGCCGAGAAAGTATCCATCATGGCTGATG
CAATGCGGCGGCTGCATACGCTTGATCCGGCTACCTGCCCATTCGACCACCAAGCGAAACATCGCATCGA
GCGAGCACGTACTCGGATGGAAGCCGGTCTTGTCGATCAGGATGATCTGGACGAAGAGCATCAGGGGCTC
GCGCCAGCCGAACTGTTCGCCAGGCTCAAGGCGCGCATGCCCGACGGCGAGGATCTCGTCGTGACCCATG
GCGATGCCTGCTTGCCGAATATCATGGTGGAAAATGGCCGCTTTTCTGGATTCATCGACTGTGGCCGGCT
GGGTGTGGCGGACCGCTATCAGGACATAGCGTTGGCTACCCGTGATATTGCTGAAGAGCTTGGCGGCGAA
TGGGCTGACCGCTTCCTCGTGCTTTACGGTATCGCCGCTCCCGATTCGCAGCGCATCGCCTTCTATCGCC
TTCTTGACGAGTTCTTCTGATTCGAAATGACCGACCAAGCGACGCCCAACCGGTATCAGCTCACTCAAAG
GCGGTAATACGGTTATCCACAGAATCAGGGGATAACGCAGGAAAGAACATGTGAGCAAAAGGCCAGCAAA
AGGCCAGGAACCGTAAAAAGGCCGCGTTGCTGGCGTTTTTCCATAGGCTCCGCCCCCCTGACGAGCATCA
CAAAAATCGACGCTCAAGTCAGAGGTGGCGAAACCCGACAGGACTATAAAGATACCAGGCGTTTCCCCCT
GGAAGCTCCCTCGTGCGCTCTCCTGTTCCGACCCTGCCGCTTACCGGATACCTGTCCGCCTTTCTCCCTT
CGGGAAGCGTGGCGCTTTCTCATAGCTCACGCTGTAGGTATCTCAGTTCGGTGTAGGTCGTTCGCTCCAA
GCTGGGCTGTGTGCACGAACCCCCCGTTCAGCCCGACCGCTGCGCCTTATCCGGTAACTATCGTCTTGAG
TCCAACCCGGTAAGACACGACTTATCGCCACTGGCAGCAGCCACTGGTAACAGGATTAGCAGAGCGAGGT
ATGTAGGCGGTGCTACAGAGTTCTTGAAGTGGTGGCCTAACTACGGCTACACTAGAAGGACAGTATTTGG
TATCTGCGCTCTGCTGAAGCCAGTTACCTTCGGAAAAAGAGTTGGTAGCTCTTGATCCGGCAAACAAACC
ACCGCTGGTAGCGGTGGTTTTTTTGTTTGCAAGCAGCAGATTACGCGCAGAAAAAAAGGATTTCAAGAAG
ATCCTTTGATCTTTTCTACGGGGTCTGACGCTCAGTGGAACGAAAACTCACGTTAAGGGATTTTGGTCAT
GAGATTATCAAAAAGGATCTTCACCTAGATCCTTTTATAGTCCGGAATCGTCACACAAAAAACCAACACA
CAGATGTAATGAAAATAAAGATATTTTATTGCGGCCATCGTGATGGCTAGAGTTTAGCCCTCCCACACAT
AACCAGAGGGCAGCAATTCACGAATCCCAACTGCCGTCGGCTGTCCATCACTGTCCTTCACTATGGCTTT
GATCCCAGGATGCAGATCGAGAAGCACCTGTCGGCACCGTCCGCAGGGGCTCAAGATGCCCCTGTTCTCA
TTTCCGATCGCGACGATACAAGTCAGGTTGCCAGCTGCCGCAGCAGCAGCAGTGCCCAGCACCACGAGTT
CTGCACAAGGTCCCCCAGTAAAATGATATACATTGACACCAGTGAAGATGCGGCCGTCGCTAGAGAGAGC
TGCGCTGGCGACGCTGTAGTCTTCAGAGATGGGGATGCTGTTGATTGTAGCCGTTGCTCTTTCAATGAGG
GTGGATTCTTCTTGAGACAAAGGCTTGGCCATGGTGGCGCTAGTGTCAGAAGAATCGAGCTTTTTGCAAA
AGCCTAGGCCTCCAAAAAAGCCTCCTCACTACTTCTGGAATAGCTCAGAGGCCGAGGCGGCCTCGGCCTC
TGCATAAATAAAAAAAATTAGTCAGCCATGGGGCGGAGAATGGGCGGAACTGGGCGGAGTTAGGGGCGGG
ATGGGCGGAGTTAGGGGCGGGACTATGGTTGCTGACTAATTGAGATGCATGCTTTGCATACTTCTGCCTG
CTGGGGAGCCTGGGGACTTTCSRMMYMTGGTTGCTGACTAATTGAGATGCATGCTTTGCATACTTCTGCC
TGCTGGGGAGCCTGGGGACTTTCCACACCCTAACTGACACACATTCCACAGCTGGTTCTTTCCGCCTCAG
AAGGTACCTAACCAAGTTCCTCTTTCAGAGGTTATTTCAGGCCATGGTGCTGCGC
